>Addgene plasmid #196851 | pBactin-td-mCherry-CI | addgene full sequence | sequence record 391806 | Addgene NGS Result
CCCCCCCTCCCCACCCCCAATTTTGTATTTATTTATTTTTTAATTATTTTGTGCAGCGATGGGGGCGGGG
GGGGGGGGGGCGCGCGCCAGGCGGGGCGGGGCGGGGCGRGGGGCGGGGCGGGGCGAGGCGGAGAGGTGCG
GCGGCAGCCAATCAGAGCGGCGCGCTCCGAAAGTTTCCTTTTATGGCGAGGCGGCGGCGGCGGCGGCCCT
ATAAAAAGCGAAGCGCGCGGCGGGCGGGAGTCGCTGCGCGCTGCCTTCGCCCCGTGCCCCGCTCCGCCGC
CGCCTCGCGCCGCCCGCCCCGGCTCTGACTGACCGCGTTACTCCCACAGGTGAGCGGGCGGGACGGCCCT
TCTCCTCCGGGCTGTAATTAGCGCTTGGTTTAATGACGGCTCGTTTCTTTTCTGTGGCTGCGTGAAAGCC
TTAAAGGGCTCCGGGAGGGCCCTTTGTGCGGGGGGGAGCGGCTCGGGGGGTGCGTGCGTGTGTGTGTGCG
TGGGGAGCGCCGCGTGCGGCTCCGCGCTGCCCGGCGGCTGTGAGCGCTGCGGGCGCGGCGCGGGGCTTTG
TGCGCTCCGCAGTGTGCGCGAGGGGAGCGCGGCCGGGGGCGGTGCCCCGCGGTGCGGGGGGGGCTGCGRG
GGGAACAAAGGCTGCGTGCGGGGTGTGTGCGKGGGGGGGKGAGCAGGGGGTGTGGGCGCGGCGGTCGGGC
TGTAACCCCCCCCTGCACCCCCCTCCCCGAGTTGCTGAGCACGGCCCGGCTTCGGGTGCGGGGCTCCGTG
CGGGGCGTGGCGCGGGGCTCGCCGTGCCGGGCGGGGGGTGGCGGCAGGTGGGGGTGCCGGGCGGGGCGGG
GCCGCCTCGGGCCGGGGAGGGCTCGGGGGAGGGGCGCGGCGGCCCCCGGAGCGCCGGCGGCTGTCGAGGC
GCGGCGAGCCGCAGCCATTGCCTTTTATGGTAATCGTGCGAGAGGGCGCAGGGACTTCCTTTGTCCCAAA
TCTGTGCGGAGCCGAAATCTGGGAGGCGCCGCCGCACCCCCTCTAGCGGGCGCGGGGCGAAGCGGTGCGG
CGCCGGCAGGAAGGAAATGGGCGGGGAGGGCCTTCGTGCGTCGCCGCGCCGCCGTCCCCTTCTCCATCTC
CAGCCTCGGGGCTGTCCGCAGGGGGACGGCTGCCTTCGGGGGGGACGGGGCAGGGCGGGGTTCGGCTTCT
GGCGTGTGACCGGCGGGGTTTATATCTTCCCTTCTCTGTTCCTCCGCAGCCCCCAAGCTAGCAGCCACCA
TGGTCAGCAAAGGGGAAGAGGATAACATGGCCATCATCAAAGAGTTCATGCGGTTCAAGGTGCACATGGA
AGGCAGCGTGAACGGACATGAGTTCGAGATCGAAGGAGAAGGAGAGGGACGCCCTTACGAGGGAACTCAG
ACCGCAAAGCTGAAAGTGACTAAGGGTGGCCCTCTGCCGTTTGCGTGGGACATTCTGTCCCCGCAATTCA
TGTATGGCTCAAAAGCCTACGTCAAACACCCAGCTGACATCCCAGACTACCTGAAACTCAGCTTTCCGGA
AGGATTCAAGTGGGAACGCGTCATGAATTTCGAAGATGGCGGAGTGGTCACCGTGACTCAAGACAGCTCG
TTGCAAGACGGGGAGTTTATCTACAAGGTGAAGCTCCGGGGAACTAACTTCCCATCAGACGGTCCGGTCA
TGCAGAAAAAGACGATGGGTTGGGAAGCCTCCTCGGAGAGAATGTACCCAGAGGACGGCGCGCTGAAGGG
TGAAATCAAACAGAGACTCAAACTGAAAGATGGAGGACACTACGACGCGGAAGTCAAGACCACCTACAAG
GCAAAGAAACCAGTGCAGTTGCCAGGAGCGTACAACGTGAACATCAAACTTGATATCACCTCGCACAACG
AAGATTACACCATTGTGGAGCAATACGAACGGGCGGAAGGAAGGCATTCGACCGGGGGAATGGACGAATT
ATACAAGGGCTCCGGGAGCGGAATGGTGAGCAAGGGAGAAGAAGATAACATGGCTATTATCAAGGAATTT
ATGCGCTTCAAGGTTCATATGGAGGGCTCAGTGAACGGGCACGAATTTGAAATCGAGGGAGAGGGAGAAG
GCAGACCGTACGAAGGCACCCAGACTGCTAAGCTGAAGGTTACTAAGGGAGGACCTCTGCCCTTCGCATG
GGACATCCTTTCGCCGCAGTTCATGTACGGTTCCAAGGCTTATGTGAAGCACCCGGCAGACATTCCGGAT
TACCTGAAGCTGTCATTCCCTGAGGGCTTTAAGTGGGAGCGCGTGATGAACTTTGAAGATGGTGGAGTGG
TGACTGTGACCCAAGACTCCTCCCTGCAAGATGGGGAGTTCATCTACAAAGTCAAGTTGCGCGGAACTAA
TTTCCCTTCGGACGGGCCGGTGATGCAGAAGAAAACTATGGGATGGGAAGCTTCATCGGAAAGGATGTAC
CCCGAGGACGGAGCCCTGAAAGGGGAGATCAAGCAGCGGCTCAAGCTCAAGGATGGCGGTCATTACGACG
CCGAAGTCAAGACCACGTACAAGGCCAAGAAGCCGGTGCAGCTCCCTGGCGCGTACAATGTCAATATCAA
GCTCGACATCACGTCCCATAATGAGGATTATACTATCGTGGAACAGTACGAGCGCGCCGAAGGACGGCAC
TCAACCGGAGGAATGGACGAGCTGTACAAGAGATCTCGAGCTCAAGCTTCGAATTCTGCAGTCGACGGTA
CCGCGGGCCCGGGATCCACCGGATCTAGATAAGTAATGATCATAATCAGCCATATCACATCTGTAGAGGT
TTTACTTGCTTTAAAAAACCTCCCACACCTCCCCCTGAACCTGAAACATAAAATGAATGCAATTGTTGTT
GTTAACTTGTTTATTGCAGCTTATAATGGTTACAAATAAAGCAATAGCATCACAAATTTCACAAATAAAG
CATTTTTTTCACTGCATTCTAGTTGTGGTTTGTCCAAACTCATCAATGTATCTTATCATGTCTGGATCAA
TTCGTAATCATGTCATAGCTGTTTCCTGTGTGAAATTGTTATCCGCTCACAATTCCACACAACATACGAG
CCGGAAGCATAAAGTGTAAAGCCTGGGGTGCCTAATGAGTGAGCTAACTCACATTAATTGCGTTGCGCTC
ACTGCCCGCTTTCCAGTCGGGAAACCTGTCGTGCCAGCTGCATTAATGAATCGGCCAACGCGCGGGGAGA
GGCGGTTTGCGTATTGGGCGCTCTTCCGCTTCCTCGCTCACTGACTCGCTGCGCTCGGTCGTTCGGCTGC
GGCGAGCGGTATCAGCTCACTCAAAGGCGGTAATACGGTTATCCACAGAATCAGGGGATAACGCAGGAAA
GAACATGTGAGCAAAAGGCCAGCAAAAGGCCAGGAACCGTAAAAAGGCCGCGTTGCTGGCGTTTTTCCAT
AGGCTCCGCCCCCCTGACGAGCATCACAAAAATCGACGCTCAAGTCAGAGGTGGCGAAACCCGACAGGAC
TATAAAGATACCAGGCGTTTCCCCCTGGAAGCTCCCTCGTGCGCTCTCCTGTTCCGACCCTGCCGCTTAC
CGGATACCTGTCCGCCTTTCTCCCTTCGGGAAGCGTGGCGCTTTCTCATAGCTCACGCTGTAGGTATCTC
AGTTCGGTGTAGGTCGTTCGCTCCAAGCTGGGCTGTGTGCACGAACCCCCCGTTCAGCCCGACCGCTGCG
CCTTATCCGGTAACTATCGTCTTGAGTCCAACCCGGTAAGACACGACTTATCGCCACTGGCAGCAGCCAC
TGGTAACAGGATTAGCAGAGCGAGGTATGTAGGCGGTGCTACAGAGTTCTTGAAGTGGTGGCCTAACTAC
GGCTACACTAGAAGAACAGTATTTGGTATCTGCGCTCTGCTGAAGCCAGTTACCTTCGGAAAAAGAGTTG
GTAGCTCTTGATCCGGCAAACAAACCACCGCTGGTAGCGGTGGTTTTTTTGTTTGCAAGCAGCAGATTAC
GCGCAGAAAAAAAGGATCTCAAGAAGATCCTTTGATCTTTTCTACGGGGTCTGACGCTCAGTGGAACGAA
AACTCACGTTAAGGGATTTTGGTCATGAGATTATCAAAAAGGATCTTCACCTAGATCCTTTTAAATTAAA
AATGAAGTTTTAAATCAATCTAAAGTATATATGAGTAAACTTGGTCTGACAGTTACCAATGCTTAATCAG
TGAGGCACCTATCTCAGCGATCTGTCTATTTCGTTCATCCATAGTTGCCTGACTCCCCGTCGTGTAGATA
ACTACGATACGGGAGGGCTTACCATCTGGCCCCAGTGCTGCAATGATACCGCGAGACCCACGCTCACCGG
CTCCAGATTTATCAGCAATAAACCAGCCAGCCGGAAGGGCCGAGCGCAGAAGTGGTCCTGCAACTTTATC
CGCCTCCATCCAGTCTATTAATTGTTGCCGGGAAGCTAGAGTAAGTAGTTCGCCAGTTAATAGTTTGCGC
AACGTTGTTGCCATTGCTACAGGCATCGTGGTGTCACGCTCGTCGTTTGGTATGGCTTCATTCAGCTCCG
GTTCCCAACGATCAAGGCGAGTTACATGATCCCCCATGTTGTGCAAAAAAGCGGTTAGCTCCTTCGGTCC
TCCGATCGTTGTCAGAAGTAAGTTGGCCGCAGTGTTATCACTCATGGTTATGGCAGCACTGCATAATTCT
CTTACTGTCATGCCATCCGTAAGATGCTTTTCTGTGACTGGTGAGTACTCAACCAAGTCATTCTGAGAAT
AGTGTATGCGGCGACCGAGTTGCTCTTGCCCGGCGTCAATACGGGATAATACCGCGCCACATAGCAGAAC
TTTAAAAGTGCTCATCATTGGAAAACGTTCTTCGGGGCGAAAACTCTCAAGGATCTTACCGCTGTTGAGA
TCCAGTTCGATGTAACCCACTCGTGCACCCAACTGATCTTCAGCATCTTTTACTTTCACCAGCGTTTCTG
GGTGAGCAAAAACAGGAAGGCAAAATGCCGCAAAAAAGGGAATAAGGGCGACACGGAAATGTTGAATACT
CATACTCTTCCTTTTTCAATATTATTGAAGCATTTATCAGGGTTATTGTCTCATGAGCGGATACATATTT
GAATGTATTTAGAAAAATAAACAAATAGGGGTTCCGCGCACATTTCCCCGAAAAGTGCCACCTGACGTCT
AAGAAACCATTATTATCATGACATTAACCTATAAAAATAGGCGTATCACGAGGCCCTTTCGTCTCGCGCG
TTTCGGTGATGACGGTGAAAACCTCTGACACATGCAGCTCCCGGAGACGGTCACAGCTTGTCTGTAAGCG
GATGCCGGGAGCAGACAAGCCCGTCAGGGCGCGTCAGCGGGTGTTGGCGGGTGTCGGGGCTGGCTTAACT
ATGCGGCATCAGAGCAGATTGTACTGAGAGTGCACCATATGCGGTGTGAAATACCGCACAGATGCGTAAG
GAGAAAATACCGCATCAGGCGCCATTCGCCATTCAGGCTGCGCAACTGTTGGGAAGGGCGATCGGTGCGG
GCCTCTTCGCTATTACGCCAGCTGGCGAAAGGGGGATGTGCTGCAAGGCGATTAAGTTGGGTAACGCCAG
GGTTTTCCCAGTCACGACGTTGTAAAACGACGGCCAGTGCCAAGTTGGGATCTTTGCATTGGCCCACGGC
TCTCAGGATGGGGATGCTCCCCTTCAGCACCCGGTTCCCCTTGGAAACTGATGGTCCTGGCTCTGTGGCA
TGGCAGTGGCACTGTGAGGAGCCCCCTACCAGCAGCACACAGTGGGGTTGGCACTGCCACGCTCCGGATG
CCGCGCTCTGATCCAACCCCATAATCAAGGGAACCCGAATTGCCCCATCATTGCCCCCACCACCCCCATC
CTGCCGGGCCCTCACACCCCACGCTGCCTTCTGGTGACATTCCCCAGCCCAAACCCACGGCTTCATGGCT
ACCGCGGGGCATTTCCCATTGCCGCCCCATTATCAGCTCTGCACACCTCCCGCTGTACCCATGCCTCGTG
GCTGCCCTTCTTTGACGTATAATCTTCTAATTAATACCCGGCCTTGTCAAAGTGGAGCACAAACGTTAAT
TAATTCCCCAGCAGGCAGGTAATTAACAGTGTGACTCCCTTTTTGCTGCGAGTGGGGCTGATACAGAGAG
ATGTGGCACTATGGAGCCCACGGGGTCCTGGCACTGGGTGCCCACGGAGGTCCCCATGTGCTGCAGTGTC
ACCGCCTCCGAGGAGACAGTATTGTCCCTGCGGTGTCCCTGCAGCTCAGCTCTGTCCACAGGGCCACCTC
CAGTTTGGAGGGGACACAATGCAGCCCCGATGCAACCCATCCTCGCAGCATCCCAGGGACAAAGACCCCA
CTGCAAGACCGCACACAGGGCTGGGTCCCGCTCCCCTAATATCTACAGTGCTTCTTGCATGGCCCCTTAA
TCAATGCAGTTAATCAGCATGCGCTCATGCACCGCTCTGGAGCTGCAAAGCCCCTCGCAGCGCTGCTCAC
CAACACCGCGCACCGCCCCGGCCCAGCCTGCAGCACGCGCTGCAAACAGGAAAGAAACAAAATATTGCCC
AAATGTAGGCAAAGGCATTCGGCTGCCTTGACCTCCGCCGGGCCGGGCCCTGCCTGACTCAGCTCCTTAC
TCAGCGCTCGCTTCCTCCCTCCGGCTGCCACCGCCGCAGCGCACACCCTGACAAAGAGTGGCCCTTAACG
GGCTCTGAGGTGCACCCAGCAGTGCACTCAGCAGTCCAAGGGCCGGCCTGGAGGTTTGCACCGCTACGTG
CTGACATTAGCATTGAACTTGGCCCTGGGTAGTGCTGCAGGCCGGGCGGGGTGGGTGTAGAGAGTGCAGC
GCGCGTTGCACCCGGTGCCCCTTCCCCTCCCTTGCATCCCAGCAGGCTGCACCCCAGCACCAGGCCCGTG
CATGCATGCTCCTGGTGTTATTGCAGCCTGGTGCATGCATGCGTCTTGATGGTGCAGCGCTGTGCATGCA
TCCTCCTTGGTGTGTAGCAGTCTAGTGCATGCATACCCCTCGGTGTTATTGCTGCTCTGTGCACGCACGC
TCATTGTATCACTTCATCCCAGTGCATGCACTCACACTGGAGCGATTGCTGCTCGGTGCACGCACACTCA
TTGTATCACTGCAGCTCAGTGGCTGCACGCACACCGGTGTTATTGCTGCTCGGTGCGTGCATGCACATCA
GTGTCGCTGCAGCTCAGTGCATGCACGCTCATTGCCCATCGCTATCCCTGCCTCTCCTGCTGGCGCTCCC
CGGGAGGTGACTTCAAGGGGACCGCAGGACCACCTCGGGGGTGGGGGGAGGGCTGCACACGCGGACCCCG
CTCCCCCTCCCCAACAAAGCACTGTGGAATCAAAAAGGGGGGAGGGGGGATGGAGGGGCGCGTCACACCC
CCGCCCCACACCCTCACCTCGAGGTGAGCCCCACGTTCTGCTTCACTCTCCCCATCTC
Features (pLannotate 1.2.2; 17 found; start..end, strand, type, name):
    237..1206    +  intron         chimeric intron: chimera between introns from chicken β-actin and rabbit β-globin
   1260..1967    +  CDS            mCherry: mCherry is a basic (constitutively fluorescent) red fluorescent protein published in 2004, derived from Discosoma sp.. It is reported to be a very rapidly-maturing monomer with low acid sensitivity.
   1983..2690    +  CDS            mCherry: mCherry is a basic (constitutively fluorescent) red fluorescent protein published in 2004, derived from Discosoma sp.. It is reported to be a very rapidly-maturing monomer with low acid sensitivity.
   2691..2747    +  misc_feature   MCS: multiple cloning site
   2766..2851    +  CDS            large T antigen (fragment): large T antigen from SV40 (simian virus 40)
   2874..3008    +  polyA_signal   SV40 poly(A) signal: SV40 polyadenylation signal
   3046..3062    -  protein_bind   lac operator: The lac repressor binds to the lac operator to inhibit transcription in E. coli. This inhibition can be relieved by adding lactose or isopropyl-β-D-thiogalactopyranoside (IPTG). lac repressor encoded by lacI
   3070..3100    -  promoter       lac promoter: promoter for the E. coli lac operon
   3115..3136    -  protein_bind   CAP binding site: CAP binding activates transcription in the presence of cAMP. E. coli catabolite activator protein
   3149..3241    -  CDS            lacI (fragment): lac repressor; lacI; The lac repressor binds to the lac operator to inhibit transcription in E. coli. This inhibition can be relieved by adding lactose or isopropyl-β-D-thiogalactopyranoside (IPTG).
   3424..4012    -  rep_origin     ori: high-copy-number ColE1/pMB1/pBR322/pUC origin of replication
   4183..5043    -  CDS            AmpR: β-lactamase; bla; confers resistance to ampicillin, carbenicillin, and related antibiotics
   5044..5148    -  promoter       AmpR promoter: bla
   5243..5278    +  CDS            rop (fragment): Rop protein, which maintains plasmids at low copy number; rop
   5380..5479    +  misc_feature   bom (fragment): basis of mobility region from pBR322
   5485..5639    -  CDS            lacZα (fragment): LacZα fragment of β-galactosidase; lacZ fragment
   7439..236     +  promoter       chicken β-actin promoter (across the origin): No description available
