[The description below was written by a language model from this plasmid's Addgene catalogue record and pLannotate feature annotations shown in this document.]
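Description:
pBactin-td-mCherry-CI is a mammalian expression plasmid of about 7.5 kb, built on the pBeta-actin backbone, that constitutively produces a tandem-dimer version of the red fluorescent protein mCherry. It is propagated in E. coli through a high-copy ColE1/pUC-type origin and selected with ampicillin via the β-lactamase (AmpR) gene and its own promoter. The backbone also carries residual bacterial cloning-vector sequences (lac promoter and operator, CAP binding site, and fragments of lacI, lacZα, rop and bom), which have no evident role in the mammalian expression unit. The feature table shows no mammalian selection marker, so the plasmid appears suited to transient expression rather than drug selection of stable lines.

The expression cassette starts with the chicken β-actin promoter, which spans the numbering origin of the sequence. It is followed by an intron that the catalogue entry describes as the chicken β-actin intron and that the annotation identifies as a chimeric chicken β-actin/rabbit β-globin intron. Such introns generally enhance transcript processing and expression. Downstream lie two complete mCherry coding sequences (from Discosoma sp., unmutated) in the same orientation, separated by a short linker region, giving a single polypeptide with two fluorophores and therefore a brighter, larger red reporter. The insert was cloned between NheI and BglII sites. A multiple cloning site sits immediately after the second mCherry, an arrangement that would allow a protein of interest to be fused to the reporter's C-terminus, though the record does not say so explicitly. An SV40 polyadenylation signal, preceded by a small large T antigen fragment, terminates the transcript.

The stated purpose is strong β-actin-promoter-driven expression of a td-mCherry reporter. The associated study concerns microtubule nucleation and radial migration of projection neurons in the developing brain, which suggests use as a label for transfected neurons.
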