Addgene plasmid #196851: pBactin-td-mCherry-CI
Purpose: Expression of a tandem (td) red fluorescent reporter mCherry driven by the strong Beta-actin promoter
Depositing lab: Frank Bradke. Depositing organization: Deutsches Zentrum fuer Neurodegenerative Erkrankungen (DZNE). Publication: Centrosomal microtubule nucleation regulates radial migration of projection neurons independently of polarization in the developing brain. Vinopal S, Dupraz S, Alfadil E, Pietralla T, Bendre S, Stiess M, Falk S, Camargo Ortega G, Maghelli N, Tolic IM, Smejkal J, Gotz M, Bradke F. Neuron. 2023 Apr 19;111(8):1241-1263.e16. doi: 10.1016/j.neuron.2023.01.020. Epub 2023 Feb 15. PubMed 36796357.
Backbone
  Vector backbone: pBeta-actin
  Backbone size w/o insert (bp): 6036
  Vector type: Mammalian Expression
Growth in bacteria
  Bacterial resistance: Ampicillin, 100 μg/mL
  Growth temperature: 37°C
  Growth strain: DH5alpha
  Copy number: High Copy
Gene/Insert
  Gene/Insert name: td-mCherry
  Species: Discosoma sp.
  Insert size (bp): 1441
  Mutation: None (wt)
  Promoter: Chicken bactin (plus Chicken bactin intron)
  Cloning method: Restriction Enzyme; 5′ cloning site NheI (not destroyed); 3′ cloning site BglII (not destroyed)
  Sequencing primers: 5′ pCAG forward (5'-GCAACGTGCTGGTTATTGTG-3'); 3′ SV40pA-R (5'-GAAATTTGTGATGCTATTGC-3')
Resource information
  A portion of this plasmid was derived from a plasmid made by: pBeta-actin [Kapitein et al. , 2010]
Terms and licenses: Academic/Nonprofit Terms; Industry Terms: Not Available to Industry
Depositor comments: td-mCherry [Norris et al., 2015]
How to cite: pBactin-td-mCherry-CI was a gift from Frank Bradke (Addgene plasmid # 196851 ; http://n2t.net/addgene:196851 ; RRID:Addgene_196851)
